Addgene plasmid #154369: pDUAL-Pnmt1-Ost4-GFP-MTn
Purpose: Yeast expression of Ost4
Depositing lab: Wanzhong He. Depositing organization: National Institute of Biological Sciences, Beijing. Publication: Genetically encoded tags for direct synthesis of EM-visible gold nanoparticles in cells. Jiang Z, Jin X, Li Y, Liu S, Liu XM, Wang YY, Zhao P, Cai X, Liu Y, Tang Y, Sun X, Liu Y, Hu Y, Li M, Cai G, Qi X, Chen S, Du LL, He W. Nat Methods. 2020 Sep;17(9):937-946. doi: 10.1038/s41592-020-0911-z. Epub 2020 Aug 10. PubMed 32778831.
Backbone
  Vector backbone: pDUAL-Pnmt1-GFP
  Vector type: Yeast Expression
Growth in bacteria
  Bacterial resistance: Ampicillin, 100 μg/mL
  Growth temperature: 37°C
  Growth strain: DH5alpha
  Copy number: High Copy
Gene/Insert
  Gene/Insert name: Ost4
  Species: S. pombe (fission yeast)
  Entrez Gene: ost4 (a.k.a. SPAC7D4.15c)
  Cloning method: Restriction Enzyme; 5′ cloning site Unknown (unknown if destroyed)
Terms and licenses: Academic/Nonprofit Terms; Industry Terms: Not Available to Industry
How to cite: pDUAL-Pnmt1-Ost4-GFP-MTn was a gift from Wanzhong He (Addgene plasmid # 154369 ; http://n2t.net/addgene:154369 ; RRID:Addgene_154369)
