[The description below was written by a language model from this plasmid's Addgene catalogue record and pLannotate feature annotations shown in this document.]
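Description:
pDUAL-Pnmt1-Ost4-GFP-MTn is a 10.1 kb fission yeast expression plasmid built on the pDUAL-Pnmt1-GFP backbone. It is propagated in E. coli through a high-copy ColE1/pUC-type origin with ampicillin selection (AmpR under its own promoter), and it also carries an f1 origin. The short annotated pieces of RSF ori, lacI, lacZα, bom, rop and the pUC polylinker appear to be remnants of the cloning-vector scaffold rather than functional modules. For S. pombe, the plasmid contains the ars1 autonomously replicating sequence and the ura4 marker, which sit between two separate fragments of the leu1 gene. This layout is consistent with the dual-use design implied by the pDUAL name: the intact plasmid can be kept episomally under uracil selection, or the ars1–ura4 segment can be removed so that the leu1 fragments direct integration at the chromosomal leu1 locus. The record itself does not spell out either mode.

The expression cassette is driven by the wild-type nmt1 promoter, which gives strong, thiamine-repressible transcription in S. pombe. It controls the small ost4 open reading frame, encoding a subunit of the oligosaccharyltransferase complex that carries out N-glycosylation at the ER translocon. This is followed almost immediately by GFPmut3, indicating a C-terminal GFP fusion, and the cassette ends with the S. cerevisiae ADH1 terminator. The "MTn" in the name is not annotated in the feature table. An unannotated gap of roughly 200 bp lies between GFP and the terminator, where such a tag would plausibly sit, and the associated publication concerns genetically encoded tags for synthesising EM-visible gold nanoparticles in cells. The stated purpose is yeast expression of Ost4, presumably as a membrane-protein target visible by both fluorescence and electron microscopy.
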