Features (pLannotate 1.2.2; 23 found; start..end, strand, type, name):
     48..181     +  rep_origin     RSF ori (fragment): Plasmids containing the RSF 1030 origin of replication can be propagated in E. coli cells that contain additional plasmids with compatible origins.
    183..275     +  CDS            lacI (fragment): lac repressor; lacI; The lac repressor binds to the lac operator to inhibit transcription in E. coli. This inhibition can be relieved by adding lactose or isopropyl-β-D-thiogalactopyranoside (IPTG).
    288..309     +  protein_bind   CAP binding site: CAP binding activates transcription in the presence of cAMP. E. coli catabolite activator protein
    324..354     +  promoter       lac promoter: promoter for the E. coli lac operon
    362..378     +  protein_bind   lac operator: The lac repressor binds to the lac operator to inhibit transcription in E. coli. This inhibition can be relieved by adding lactose or isopropyl-β-D-thiogalactopyranoside (IPTG). lac repressor encoded by lacI
    415..437     -  misc_feature   MCS (fragment): pUC18/19 multiple cloning site
    463..1618    +  promoter       nmt1 promoter: wild-type nmt1 promoter from Schizosaccharomyces pombe, conferring strong thiamine-repressible expression
   1631..1726    +  CDS            ost4: OST4_SCHPO - Protein inferred from homology: Swiss-Prot protein existence level 3. Subunit of the oligosaccharyl transferase (OST) complex that catalyzes the initial transfer of a defined glycan (Glc(3)Man(9)GlcNAc(2) in eukaryotes) from the lipid carrier dolichol- pyrophosphate to an asparagine residue within an Asn-X-Ser/Thr consensus motif in nascent polypeptide chains, the first step in protein N-glycosylation. N-glycosylation occurs cotranslationally and the complex associates with the Sec61 complex at the channel-forming translocon complex that mediates protein translocation across the e
   1733..2446    +  CDS            GFPmut3: GFPmut3 is a basic (constitutively fluorescent) green fluorescent protein published in 1996, derived from Aequorea victoria. It is reported to be a very rapidly-maturing weak dimer.
   2662..2849    +  terminator     ADH1 terminator: S. cerevisiae ADH1; transcription terminator for the S. cerevisiae alcohol dehydrogenase 1 (ADH1) gene
   3596..4117    +  CDS            leu1 (fragment): LEU3_SCHPO - Experimental evidence at protein level: Swiss-Prot protein existence level 1. Catalyzes the oxidation of 3-carboxy-2-hydroxy-4- methylpentanoate (3-isopropylmalate) to 3-carboxy-4-methyl-2- oxopentanoate. The product decarboxylates to 4-methyl-2 oxopentanoate. From Schizosaccharomyces pombe (strain 972 / ATCC 24843) (Fission yeast).
   4513..5307    -  CDS            S. pombe ura4: orotidine 5'-phosphate decarboxylase, required for uracil biosynthesis; Schizosaccharomyces pombe ura4
   5916..6699    -  rep_origin     ars1: Schizosaccharomyces pombe autonomously replicating sequence ars1
   6860..6925    +  CDS            hus5 (fragment): UBC9_SCHPO - Also known as ubc9. Experimental evidence at protein level: Swiss-Prot protein existence level 1. Catalyzes the covalent attachment of ubiquitin-like protein SUMO/Smt3 to other proteins. Required for efficient recovery from DNA damage or S-phase arrest and normal mitosis. This may be as part of a checkpoint independent recovery process. From Schizosaccharomyces pombe (strain 972 / ATCC 24843) (Fission yeast).
   7017..7415    +  CDS            leu1 (fragment): LEU3_SCHPO - Experimental evidence at protein level: Swiss-Prot protein existence level 1. Catalyzes the oxidation of 3-carboxy-2-hydroxy-4- methylpentanoate (3-isopropylmalate) to 3-carboxy-4-methyl-2- oxopentanoate. The product decarboxylates to 4-methyl-2 oxopentanoate. From Schizosaccharomyces pombe (strain 972 / ATCC 24843) (Fission yeast).
   7418..7575    +  CDS            lacZα (fragment): LacZα fragment of β-galactosidase; lacZ fragment
   7581..7632    -  misc_feature   bom (fragment): basis of mobility region from pBR322
   7651..8106    +  rep_origin     f1 ori (sequence partly withheld): f1 bacteriophage origin of replication; arrow indicates direction of (+) strand synthesis
   8107..8156    -  misc_feature   bom (fragment): basis of mobility region from pBR322
   8258..8293    -  CDS            rop (fragment): Rop protein, which maintains plasmids at low copy number; rop
   8388..8492    +  promoter       AmpR promoter: bla
   8493..9353    +  CDS            AmpR: β-lactamase; bla; confers resistance to ampicillin, carbenicillin, and related antibiotics
   9524..10112   +  rep_origin     ori: high-copy-number ColE1/pMB1/pBR322/pUC origin of replication
>Addgene plasmid #154369 | pDUAL-Pnmt1-Ost4-GFP-MTn | addgene full sequence | sequence record 306503 | Addgene NGS Result
AACGCCAGCAACGCGGCCTTTTTACGGTTCCTGGCCTTTTGCTGGCCTTTTGCTCACATGTTCTTTCCTG
CGTTATCCCCTGATTCTGTGGATAACCGTATTACCGCCTTTGAGTGAGCTGATACCGCTCGCCGCAGCCG
AACGACCGAGCGCAGCGAGTCAGTGAGCGAGGAAGCGGAAGAGCGCCCAATACGCAAACCGCCTCTCCCC
GCGCGTTGGCCGATTCATTAATGCAGCTGGCACGACAGGTTTCCCGACTGGAAAGCGGGCAGTGAGCGCA
ACGCAATTAATGTGAGTTAGCTCACTCATTAGGCACCCCAGGCTTTACACTTTATGCTTCCGGCTCGTAT
GTTGTGTGGAATTGTGAGCGGATAACAATTTCACACAGGAAACAGCTATGACCATGATTACGCCAAGCTT
GCATGCCTGCAGGTCGATCGACTCTAGAGGATCAGAAAATTATCGCCATAAAAGACAGAATAAGTCATCA
GCGGTTGTTTCATTTCCTATATTTTTTTTTTATTTTTTTATTTTTTAATAAGGGAAAATTTAACGTCTAA
GGATACAGAAGATTGTTAGCACATTAAAGTAATAAAGGCTTAAGTAGTAAGTGCCTTAGCATGTTATTGT
ATTTCAAAGGACATAATCTAAAATAATAACAATATCATTTCTCACAAGTTATTCAATTTTCTTTTTTTTT
TCTAATAATATCAAGAATGTATTATTTGTTTGACATAAGTCAACTAATTTATTTAATATGCTGGATTAAT
CTTGCAGACATGTAAATTAACAAGTTTTAGTCAAATAACGTTGAAGTTTCAATGAACTCAAATAATTTCT
CTTTTTTTTTATATAACCATAATCTGATTTATATTTTCCGCAGGGATCAACTGAAGTTATGACATTTGGA
TTGGATCACTTATAACCTTGGTCGCCAAATAATACAAAAATCAGCGTTATAAAACAAAGAAGGTTTTTGT
TAAGAAATTAATCCTCTTTCTTGATAAGAAAGTTGAACCGAAATTGCAGATACTGATATATGAAAATAAT
ACCCACAATTTTGGGAATAGCGCAAGCCTCAATTTAAACAATAGGTGAGGACACATGATAATGACCTCAA
TGATTGTTAGAAGAAAAGAGCCTCATTACAAAATCGAAAAATGAATGGTTGGGTACAAGTTTCCAAAACA
TGGTAAAGTGGACTTTGCGTATGAGACGTAAATAGAAAAAAACACTTGTTATATGTTTTCTAGAATTATT
GTTGTCTCTTTATGGTTGGATGATGCAAAATAGTAATTTCGGTTAGTTGCTGTAAAACACCACGAGACAA
ATAGATATGGATATTTATTAAATCAGGAAAAACGTAACTCTCGGCTACTGGATGGTTCAGTCACCCAACG
ATTACTGGGGAGAGAAAACAGGGCAAAAGCAAAGCTTAAAGGAATCCGATTGTCATTCGGCAATGTGCAG
CGAAACTAAAAACCGGATAATGGACCTGTTAATCGAAACATTGAAGATATATAAAGGAAGAGGAATCCTG
GCATATCATCAATTGAATAAGTTGAATTAATTATTTCAATCTCATTCTCACTTTCTGACTTATAGTCGCT
TTGTTAAAGCTAGCGGATCCATGACAGACGTTCAACTTCAAAATATCGTTACCACCTTTGGTATCTCCAT
GATGCTCTTAATCATCCTTTACCATTACCTTTCACGTCCTCAAGCAGGATCCATGTCTAAAGGTGAAGAA
TTATTCACTGGTGTTGTCCCAATTTTGGTTGAATTAGATGGTGATGTTAATGGTCACAAATTTTCTGTCT
CCGGTGAAGGTGAAGGTGATGCTACTTACGGTAAATTGACCTTAAAATTTATTTGTACTACTGGTAAATT
GCCAGTTCCATGGCCAACCTTAGTCACTACTTTCGGTTATGGTGTTCAATGTTTTGCGAGATACCCAGAT
CATATGAAACAACATGACTTTTTCAAGTCTGCCATGCCAGAAGGTTATGTTCAAGAAAGAACTATTTTTT
TCAAAGATGACGGTAACTACAAGACCAGAGCTGAAGTCAAGTTTGAAGGTGATACCTTAGTTAATAGAAT
CGAATTAAAAGGTATTGATTTTAAAGAAGATGGTAACATTTTAGGTCACAAATTGGAATACAACTATAAC
TCTCACAATGTTTACATCATGGCTGACAAACAAAAGAATGGTATCAAAGTTAACTTCAAAATTAGACACA
ACATTGAAGATGGTTCTGTTCAATTAGCTGACCATTATCAACAAAATACTCCAATTGGTGATGGTCCAGT
CTTGTTACCAGACAACCATTACTTATCCACTCAATCTGCCTTATCCAAAGATCCAAACGAAAAGAGAGAC
CACATGGTCTTGTTAGAATTTGTTACTGCTGCTGGTATTACCCATGGTATGGATGAATTGTACAAAAGAT
CTATGGACCCCGCCTGTGCGTGTGCAGCCGGCGGCGCTTGCGCTTGCGCAGGCGCTTGCGCCTGCGCAGC
ATGCGCATGTGCCGCTTGCGCAGCAAGCTGCTGCGCCTGCTGTCCCGTGGGCTGCGCCGCATGTGCCGCA
GGCTGTGTCTGCGCAGGCGCCGCGGACGCGTGCGCGTGCTGTGCCAGATCTGGCGCGCCACTTCTAAATA
AGCGAATTTCTTATGATTTATGATTTTTATTATTAAATAAGTTATAAAAAAAATAAGTGTATACAAATTT
TAAAGTGACTCTTAGGTTTTAAAACGAAAATTCTTATTCTTGAGTAACTCTTTCCTGTAGGTCAGGTTGC
TTTCTCAGGTATAGTATGAGGTCGCTCTTATTGACCACACCTCTACCGGCAGATCCGCTAGGGATAACAG
GGTAATATACTAGTAAGATGATTCTTTTATCGTCGATAACGATGAGGATGTAGACGATTATGATGAGAGT
GATTAGCTTCTAAAATTTGGTGTTTTCAAACGCTATTTACAGTACAATCTGAAAAAATTGGATGAACATT
GTAAATGGTAGGATACGAGTTCCAATTAATGTATTTTTTAAGTATTACACTTAGCTTATTAATTTTATAT
ATACATTCTACCTCTGTGGGTTTAAAGACAACTCGTACACATACTCAAATTATTTATGAACATTATAATG
CATATTCGTACTGTCTATTAAACATTTTTTTGACATTAAAAATTTCGTTTACTAACGTAGAAAGCGCTGA
TAATTGAGGCTACTATTTTAATATCTAGAAACAAAGATTCATTAATTAATTAAGTAAGCTCCAGGATACT
TGTATATTTCGTTAAAAAAGCGCAATTTCAACAATTCCTATGAACATCCATGATTTCATCACAAAATCAA
ACATATCAGGATTTAACGTGAATTATTTGCTTTCTTGTGATTTTCATCTGATTTCTGGTCATTTACGTTA
CTGTAAACAAGCTTTTTAAAAAAAGGATTTTTTACGCAATATTATCGATATCCCAATCTGTAGTATAAAA
AGTGCAACAGTGTTGAGTTTCCCGAAACCAGGCATTTTTGCGGTAGGGTCTGAAACTTTCACGAAACCAT
TTCACAACAAAACTTCTTCAACAACATGTGTGCAAAGAAAATCGTCGTCTTACCAGGAGACCATATTGGC
CCTGAAATTGTTGCTTCTGCCTTGGAGGTTTTGAAAGTCGTTGAGAAGAAGCGACCTGAGTTAAAACTCG
AGTTTGAAGAACACAAGATTGGAGGTGCCTCTATTGATGCCTATGGAACCCCTTTGACTGACGAGACTGT
GAAGGCTTGTTTGGAAGCTGACGGTGTTCTTTTGGGTGCCGTTGGTGGTCCTGAATGGACCAACCCCAAT
TGTCGTCCTGAGCAAGGTTTATTGAAGCTTCGTAAGAGTATGGGTGTTTGGGCCAACCTTCGACCTTGCA
ACTTTGCCAGCAAGTCTTTAGTCAAGTACAGCCCTTTGAAGCCTGAAATCGTTGAAGGTGTCGATTTTTG
TGTTGTACGAGAACTTACTGGAGGTTGTTACTTTGGTGAGCGCACTGAGGACAACGGATCGGGTTATGCT
ATGGACACTTGGCCTTACAGTTTGGAAGAAGTTTCTCGTATTGCTCGTTTGGCGGCCGCGGGCCCAACAC
CAATGTTTATAACCAAGTTTTATCTTGTTTGTCTACATGGTATTTTACATTCATCTACATACATCTTTCA
TTGGCTTTGTACATAGTTATCATTACAAGTCTAAAAAAATTCACTCTTTTCTTATTCAATGTCAATCCAA
GAGAAAAGATTGTGGTAATGTTGTAGGAGCATGTTTAATAAATTACTATAGCAAATTACTTTTTATTCCC
AAGGTGTTTATCTATAATAGTTAATATTTTAGTCGCTACATAAAATTTTACCAAAGAGTACTTGTATACT
AATTCTAAATGCCTTCTGACATAAAACGCCTAGGAAAACAAACGCAAACAAGGCATCGACTTTTTCAATA
ACCAACCAAAAAAATTTTACATTAGTCTTTTTTTAATGCTGAGAAAGTCTTTGCTGATATGCCTTCCAAC
CAGCTTCTCTATATCTCTTGGCTTCGACAACAGGATTACGACCAGCTCCATAGACTCCACGACCAACAAT
GATGATGTCGCTACCGCAGTTTACAATCACTTCTTCAGGAGTACGATATTGCTGTCCCAGCCCGTCTCCT
TTAACATCCAAGCCGATACCAGGGGACATAGTTATGTAGTCGCTTTGAAGGTTAGGAAATCGACGACCAG
CTATAAAGCCAAAGCAAAAATCGGTATGCTTCTCAAACCATTCTAAGGTTTTCTCTGTGTAGGAACCAGT
AGCCAAAGAGCCTTTGGAAGACATTTCAGCCAAAAGCAAGAGACCACGTCCCAAAGGTAAACCAACTTCT
TTGAGGCCTTGTATAATACCCTCGCCTGGCACTGTATGGCAATTTGTGATATGAGCCCAAGAAGCAATTT
TGTACACACCAGATGCATATTGTAGCTTGACGGTATTTCCAATGTCTGCGAATTTGCGATCCTCAAAGAT
AAGAAAACGATGCTTTTTACCTAAGGCCACCAGTTTTTCTACCATATCCTGGTCGAAATCCTCGACAACG
TCAATATGTGTCTTGATAACACAGACATAGGGTCCAATTTTATCTACCAATTCTAAGATTTCGGATTTCT
TCGTCAAATCGACCGCGACTGACAAGTTGCTTTGCTTTTCTTCCATCAAAGCCAACAATTCCTTGGCAAT
GGGATTTTTCATCCCCTCAGCTCTAGCTGAATAGCTTTGAAATACTCTAGCATCCATAACTTTGCTTTTA
AACCTTTAATTTCGATCCAAGCAAAAAAGAGGTTCTTGGTAGGACAATACGGTAAGAAAACACGACATGT
GCAGAGATGCCGACGAAGCATAGTTAAACTGGGATGGTAAAATCAATTAAGAATTTATAAAGACAAAATT
GTATAAGTCTCTAAAACATCTTAATTATACCTCACAGAACTATCTAAAATATATTCACAAAGTGCAAACA
TTATCATGAAAAAGAACCATTTTAATTTAAAGCAAGGGCATTAAGGCTTATTTACAGAATTTCTTACTTT
TGTAAAGATTATAAGGCTGATTATCTTTTTCACCATGCCAAAAATTACACAAGATAGAATGGATGTTTGA
AATTAAACGTGAGTATACAAACAAATACACTAGGTAAATCGAAACATTTTTTTCTCCATTAAGTAACAAA
TTCCTATTTAGAGAAAGAATGCTGAGTAGATTAAATAATCTATACAAACTTTTTTAACACAAATGCATAC
ATATAGCCAGTGGGATTTGTAGCTAAGCTTGCGAATTCGAGTCTAACTCCTTAACCACTCGGACATAGTG
ACTTATCTGACACTCATTGTAAATTAATATATATATAGGCATTTTGTTTAGTTAAAGGTACTTAAGTAAT
TAGTATAAACGAACCAATTTTATAATCAGGAAGTTAAGTGAATGGTAGCACATGTCGTAAAAATTGTGAA
TTTTTATTGAATAATATTTTAAATACAAGCCTTTCTAGACTAGGTATACTCATAAACATATATGAGCAAA
AGGATAGAGGAGATTACATTGCATCTTCTACAAATTTATTTATTGCCCTTTACTGAAAAATTAAATAATG
AGTACTAAATGATAAAAAGCGCTCAGTACAAGAAAGATTGCAAAAATATTGCATTCTTCATGAATTAAAG
TTGCATATAAGGCATATTGAAAGTAATAGTACTAAAACAGCAGTTAGCGAAAATTAATAGAATTATATTC
GCAAGACAATTGTGACATTAAATTAAAAAATTGTAGAATTTTTACTATCCTCTTTAACGCCATGAGCCTT
TATAAAAAGGTTAAATTAGTTTTAACATTCTTTTTTTGAGTAAGAGTTTACAATTTATCAAAACCTGTGT
TATTATATTCATTAGTTTCAATTTATTAGCATCTAGAGAAAAATCAATTGGCAGTTACATTGTTGGAATT
TATGAAGAAAAAGAATCTACAACGGAGAATAAGTTGCTGATCGCTTTCCCTAAAATTGTATATTTTGCTG
AGCTTATTTTGACATTTCGTTGAAGTTTTCTCTAATTCGCATTCATTTTAAGTAAAACAATGAGAAATAA
AATTACAAAAAATACAAATTAAAATACAATTTTTAGCTATAATTATAGACGATGCCCTTGTATCCCATTC
TGTCTCGCTTGCCCCTACTTTTTATCTTTTATATACCATAATGAACGCTGCCGCTACTAACCATACCCCG
ATTTTACATTTCGGACTCCCAAGGACGTACAAAATAGAAAACTATAGAAAAAAATAATCAGAAAATAGCA
TGTCATCTCTTTGTAAAACGCGTTTGCAAGAAGAAAGGAAACAATGGAGAAGAGATCATCCATTTGTATG
TAAATTTTAGTAAACTTGAAGAAATCACTAACAACTTCTCTTACTTAGGGATTCTATGCAAAACCTTGTA
AATCATCTGATGGAGGACTCGATTTAATGAATTGGAAGGTTGGGCCCGCGGCCGCTTAGCTGAAACTTCC
AACCCTCCTGCTCCCGTCACATTACTCGACAAAGCTAATGTTTTGGCAACTTCTCGTCTTTGGCGCAAGA
CTGTAGCTAAGATTTTTAAGGAGGAATATCCTCACCTTACCTTAAAAAACCAGCTCATTGACTCCGCAGC
CATGCTTTTGGTCAAGAGCCCTCGTACACTTAACGGTGTTGTTTTGACTGACAACTTGTTTGGTGACATT
ATTTCAGATGAGGCTTCTGTCATTCCTGGTAGCTTGGGCCTTTTGCCTTCTGCCTCCCTTTCCGGTGTGG
TAGGAAAATCAGAAGAAAAGGTTCATTGTTTGGTTGAGCCCATTCACGGTAGCGCTCCCGAGCTCGAATT
CACTGGCCGTCGTTTTACAACGTCGTGACTGGGAAAACCCTGGCGTTACCCAACTTAATCGCCTTGCAGC
ACATCCCCCTTTCGCCAGCTGGCGTAATAGCGAAGAGGCCCGCACCGATCGCCCTTCCCAACAGTTGCGC
AGCCTGAATGGCGAATGGCGCCTGATGCGGTATTTTCTCCTTACGCATCTGTGCGGTATTTCACACCGCA
TA
[95 nt withheld, positions 7633-7727]
T
[46 nt withheld, positions 7729-7774]
C
[141 nt withheld, positions 7776-7916]
CCTTTGACGTTGGAGTCCACGTTCTTT
[37 nt withheld, positions 7944-7980]
ACTCTATCTCGGGCTATTCTTTTGATTTATAAGGGATTTTGCCGATTTCGGTCTATTGGTTAAAAAATGA
GCTGATTTAACAAAAATTTAACGCGAATTTTAACAAAATATTAACGTTTACAATTTTATGGTGCACTCTC
AGTACAATCTGCTCTGATGCCGCATAGTTAAGCCAGCCCCGACACCCGCCAACACCCGCTGACGCGCCCT
GACGGGCTTGTCTGCTCCCGGCATCCGCTTACAGACAAGCTGTGACCGTCTCCGGGAGCTGCATGTGTCA
GAGGTTTTCACCGTCATCACCGAAACGCGCGAGACGAAAGGGCCTCGTGATACGCCTATTTTTATAGGTT
AATGTCATGATAATAATGGTTTCTTAGACGTCAGGTGGCACTTTTCGGGGAAATGTGCGCGGAACCCCTA
TTTGTTTATTTTTCTAAATACATTCAAATATGTATCCGCTCATGAGACAATAACCCTGATAAATGCTTCA
ATAATATTGAAAAAGGAAGAGTATGAGTATTCAACATTTCCGTGTCGCCCTTATTCCCTTTTTTGCGGCA
TTTTGCCTTCCTGTTTTTGCTCACCCAGAAACGCTGGTGAAAGTAAAAGATGCTGAAGATCAGTTGGGTG
CACGAGTGGGTTACATCGAACTGGATCTCAACAGCGGTAAGATCCTTGAGAGTTTTCGCCCCGAAGAACG
TTTTCCAATGATGAGCACTTTTAAAGTTCTGCTATGTGGCGCGGTATTATCCCGTATTGACGCCGGGCAA
GAGCAACTCGGTCGCCGCATACACTATTCTCAGAATGACTTGGTTGAGTACTCACCAGTCACAGAAAAGC
ATCTTACGGATGGCATGACAGTAAGAGAATTATGCAGTGCTGCCATAACCATGAGTGATAACACTGCGGC
CAACTTACTTCTGACAACGATCGGAGGACCGAAGGAGCTAACCGCTTTTTTGCACAACATGGGGGATCAT
GTAACTCGCCTTGATCGTTGGGAACCGGAGCTGAATGAAGCCATACCAAACGACGAGCGTGACACCACGA
TGCCTGTAGCAATGGCAACAACGTTGCGCAAACTATTAACTGGCGAACTACTTACTCTAGCTTCCCGGCA
ACAATTAATAGACTGGATGGAGGCGGATAAAGTTGCAGGACCACTTCTGCGCTCGGCCCTTCCGGCTGGC
TGGTTTATTGCTGATAAATCTGGAGCCGGTGAGCGTGGGTCTCGCGGTATCATTGCAGCACTGGGGCCAG
ATGGTAAGCCCTCCCGTATCGTAGTTATCTACACGACGGGGAGTCAGGCAACTATGGATGAACGAAATAG
ACAGATCGCTGAGATAGGTGCCTCACTGATTAAGCATTGGTAACTGTCAGACCAAGTTTACTCATATATA
CTTTAGATTGATTTAAAACTTCATTTTTAATTTAAAAGGATCTAGGTGAAGATCCTTTTTGATAATCTCA
TGACCAAAATCCCTTAACGTGAGTTTTCGTTCCACTGAGCGTCAGACCCCGTAGAAAAGATCAAAGGATC
TTCTTGAGATCCTTTTTTTCTGCGCGTAATCTGCTGCTTGCAAACAAAAAAACCACCGCTACCAGCGGTG
GTTTGTTTGCCGGATCAAGAGCTACCAACTCTTTTTCCGAAGGTAACTGGCTTCAGCAGAGCGCAGATAC
CAAATACTGTTCTTCTAGTGTAGCCGTAGTTAGGCCACCACTTCAAGAACTCTGTAGCACCGCCTACATA
CCTCGCTCTGCTAATCCTGTTACCAGTGGCTGCTGCCAGTGGCGATAAGTCGTGTCTTACCGGGTTGGAC
TCAAGACGATAGTTACCGGATAAGGCGCAGCGGTCGGGCTGAACGGGGGGTTCGTGCACACAGCCCAGCT
TGGAGCGAACGACCTACACCGAACTGAGATACCTACAGCGTGAGCTATGAGAAAGCGCCACGCTTCCCGA
AGGGAGAAAGGCGGACAGGTATCCGGTAAGCGGCAGGGTCGGAACAGGAGAGCGCACGAGGGAGCTTCCA
GGGGGAAACGCCTGGTATCTTTATAGTCCTGTCGGGTTTCGCCACCTCTGACTTGAGCGTCGATTTTTGT
GATGCTCGTCAGGGGGGCGGAGCCTATGGAAA
