>Addgene plasmid #154369 | pDUAL-Pnmt1-Ost4-GFP-MTn | depositor partial sequence | sequence record 298720 | Ost4
ATGACAGACGTTCAACTTCAAAATATCGTTACCACCTTTGGTATCTCCATGATGCTCTTAATCATCCTTT
ACCATTACCTTTCACGTCCTCAAGCA
